>Addgene plasmid #13887 | pShuttle-CMV-EGFP-C | depositor full sequence | sequence record 7785 | Author sequence
NNTCCCTTCCAGCTCTCTGCCCCTTTTGGATTGAAGCCAATATGATAATGAGGGGGTGGAGTTTGTGACG
TGGCGCGGGGCGTGGGAACGGGGCGGGTGACGTAGTAGTGTGGCGGAAGTGTGATGTTGCAAGTGTGGCG
GAACACATGTAAGCGACGGATGTGGCAAAAGTGACGTTTTTGGTGTGCGCCGGTGTACACAGGAAGTGAC
AATTTTCGCGCGGTTTTAGGCGGATGTTGTAGTAAATTTGGGCGTAACCGAGTAAGATTTGGCCATTTTC
GCGGGAAAACTGAATAAGAGGAAGTGAAATCTGAATAATTTTGTGTTACTCATAGCGCGTAANNNNTAAT
AGTAATCAATTACGGGGTCATTAGTTCATAGCCCATATATGGAGTTCCGCGTTACATAACTTACGGTAAA
TGGCCCGCCTGGCTGACCGCCCAACGACCCCCGCCCATTGACGTCAATAATGACGTATGTTCCCATAGTA
ACGCCAATAGGGACTTTCCATTGACGTCAATGGGTGGAGTATTTACGGTAAACTGCCCACTTGGCAGTAC
ATCAAGTGTATCATATGCCAAGTACGCCCCCTATTGACGTCAATGACGGTAAATGGCCCGCCTGGCATTA
TGCCCAGTACATGACCTTATGGGACTTTCCTACTTGGCAGTACATCTACGTATTAGTCATCGCTATTACC
ATGGTGATGCGGTTTTGGCAGTACATCAATGGGCGTGGATAGCGGTTTGACTCACGGGGATTTCCAAGTC
TCCACCCCATTGACGTCAATGGGAGTTTGTTTTGGCACCAAAATCAACGGGACTTTCCAAAATGTCGTAA
CAACTCCGCCCCATTGACGCAAATGGGCGGTAGGCGTGTACGGTGGGAGGTCTATATAAGCAGAGCTGGT
TTAGTGAACCGTCAGATCCGCTAGAGATCGATCTGGTACCGTCGACGTCGCGGCCGCCACCATGGTGAGC
AAGGGCGAGGAGCTGTTCACCGGGGTGGTGCCCATCCTGGTCGAGCTGGACGGCGACGTAAACGGCCACA
AGTTCAGCGTGTCCGGCGAGGGCGAGGGCGATGCCACCTACGGCAAGCTGACCCTGAAGTTCATCTGCAC
CACCGGCAAGCTGCCCGTGCCCTGGCCCACCCTCGTGACCACCCTGACCTACGGCGTGCAGTGCTTCAGC
CGCTACCCCGACCACATGAAGCAGCACGACTTCTTCAAGTCCGCCATGCCCGAAGGCTACGTCCAGGAGC
GCACCATCTTCTTCAAGGACGACGGCAACTACAAGACCCGCGCCGAGGTGAAGTTCGAGGGCGACACCCT
GGTGAACCGCATCGAGCTGAAGGGCATCGACTTCAAGGAGGACGGCAACATCCTGGGGCACAAGCTGGAG
TACAACTACAACAGCCACAACGTCTATATCATGGCCGACAAGCAGAAGAACGGCATCAAGGTGAACTTCA
AGATCCGCCACAACATCGAGGACGGCAGCGTGCAGCTCGCCGACCACTACCAGCAGAACACCCCCATCGG
CGACGGCCCCGTGCTGCTGCCCGACAACCACTACCTGAGCACCCAGTCCGCCCTGAGCAAAGACCCCAAC
GAGAAGCGCGATCACATGGTCCTGCTGGAGTTCGTGACCGCCGCCGGGATCACTCTCGGCATGGACGAGC
TGTACAAGTCCGGACTCAGATCTGTAGGTGCATTAATGGAAGTGATGCAGAAGAGGAGCAAAGCCATTCA
TTCTTCAGACTGAAGCTTCTAGATAAGATATCCGATCCACCGGATCTAGATAACTGATCATAATCAGCCA
TACCACATTTGTAGAGGTTTTACTTGCTTTAAAAAACCTCCCACACCTCCCCCTGAACCTGAAACATAAA
ATGAATGCAATTGTTGTTGTTAACTTGTTTATTGCAGCTTATAATGGTTACAAATAAAGCAATAGCATCA
CAAATTTCACAAATAAAGCATTTTTTTCACTGCATTCTAGTTGTGGTTTGTCCAAACTCATCAATGTATC
TTAACGCGGATCTGGGCGTGGTTAAGGGTGGGAAAGAATATATAAGGTGGGGGTCTTATGTAGTTTTGTA
TCTGTTTTGCAGCAGCCGCCGCCGCCATGAGCACCAACTCGTTTGATGGAAGCATTGTGAGCTCATATTT
GACAACGCGCATGCCCCCATGGGCCGGGGTGCGTCAGAATGTGATGGGCTCCAGCATTGATGGTCGCCCC
GTCCTGCCCGCAAACTCTACTACCTTGACCTACGAGACCGTGTCTGGAACGCCGTTGGAGACTGCAGCCT
CCGCCGCCGCTTCAGCCGCTGCAGCCACCGCCCGCGGGATTGTGACTGACTTTGCTTTCCTGAGCCCGCT
TGCAAGCAGTGCAGCTTCCCGTTCATCCGCCCGCGATGACAAGTTGACGGCTCTTTTGGCACAATTGGAT
TCTTTGACCCGGGAACTTAATGTCGTTTCTCAGCAGCTGTTGGATCTGCGCCAGCAGGTTTCTGCCCTGA
AGGCTTCCTCCCCTCCCAATGCGGTTTAAAACATAAATAAAAAACCAGACTCTGTTTGGATTTGGATCAA
GCAAGTGTCTTGCTGTCTTTATTTAGGGGTTTTGCGCGCGCGGTAGGCCCGGGACCAGCGGTCTCGGTCG
TTGAGGGTCCTGTGTATTTTTTCCAGGACGTGGTAAAGGTGACTCTGGATGTTCAGATACATGGGCATAA
GCCCGTCTCTGGGGTGGAGGTAGCACCACTGCAGAGCTTCATGCTGCGGGGTGGTGTTGTAGATGATCCA
GTCGTAGCAGGAGCGCTGGGCGTGGTGCCTAAAAATGTCTTTCAGTAGCAAGCTGATTGCCAGGGGCAGG
CCCTTGGTGTAAGTGTTTACAAAGCGGTTAAGCTGGGATGGGTGCATACGTGGGGATATGAGATGCATCT
TGGACTGTATTTTTAGGTTGGCTATGTTCCCAGCCATATCCCTCCGGGGATTCATGTTGTGCAGAACCAC
CAGCACAGTGTATCCGGTGCACTTGGGAAATTTGTCATGTAGCTTAGAAGGAAATGCGTGGAAGAACTTG
GAGACGCCCTTGTGACCTCCAAGATTTTCCATGCATTCGTCCATAATGATGGCAATGGGCCCACGGGCGG
CGGCCTGGGCGAAGATATTTCTGGGATCACTAACGTCATAGTTGTGTTCCAGGATGAGATCGTCATAGGC
CATTTTTACAAAGCGCGGGCGGAGGGTGCCAGACTGCGGTATAATGGTTCCATCCGGCCCAGGGGCGTAG
TTACCCTCACAGATTTGCATTTCCCACGCTTTGAGTTCAGATGGGGGGATCATGTCTACCTGCGGGGCGA
TGAAGAAAACGGTTTCCGGGGTAGGGGAGATCAGCTGGGAAGAAAGCAGGTTCCTGAGCAGCTGCGACTT
ACCGCAGCCGGTGGGCCCGTAAATCACACCTATTACCGGGTGCAACTGGTAGTTAAGAGAGCTGCAGCTG
CCGTCATCCCTGAGCAGGGGGGCCACTTCGTTAAGCATGTCCCTGACTCGCATGTTTTCCCTGACCAAAT
CCGCCAGAAGGCGCTCGCCGCCCAGCGATAGCAGTTCTTGCAAGGAAGCAAAGTTTTTCAACGGTTTGAG
ACCGTCCGCCGTAGGCATGCTTTTGAGCGTTTGACCAAGCAGTTCCAGGCGGTCCCACAGCTCGGTCACC
TGCTCTACGGCATCTCGATCCAGCATATCTCCTCGTTTCGCGGGTTGGGGCGGCTTTCGCTGTACGGCAG
TAGTCGGTGCTCGTCCAGACGGGCCAGGGTCATGTCTTTCCACGGGCGCAGGGTCCTCGTCAGCGTAGTC
TGGGTCACGGTGAAGGGGTGCGCTCCGGGCTGCGCGCTGGCCAGGGTGCGCTTGAGGCTGGTCCTGCTGG
TGCTGAAGCGCTGCCGGTCTTCGCCCTGCGCGTCGGCCAGGTAGCATTTGACCATGGTGTCATAGTCCAG
CCCCTCCGCGGCGTGGCCCTTGGCGCGCAGCTTGCCCTTGGAGGAGGCGCCGCACGAGGGGCAGTGCAGA
CTTTTGAGGGCGTAGAGCTTGGGCGCGAGAAATACCGATTCCGGGGAGTAGGCATCCGCGCCGCAGGCCC
CGCAGACGGTCTCGCATTCCACGAGCCAGGTGAGCTCTGGCCGTTCGGGGTCAAAAACCAGGTTTCCCCC
ATGCTTTTTGATGCGTTTCTTACCTCTGGTTTCCATGAGCCGGTGTCCACGCTCGGTGACGAAAAGGCTG
TCCGTGTCCCCGTATACAGACTNNNGTTTAAACGAATTCNNNATATAAAATGCAAGGTGCTGCTCAAAAA
ATCAGGCAAAGCCTCGCGCAAAAAAGAAAGCACATCGTAGTCATGCTCATGCAGATAAAGGCAGGTAAGC
TCCGGAACCACCACAGAAAAAGACACCATTTTTCTCTCAAACATGTCTGCGGGTTTCTGCATAAACACAA
AATAAAATAACAAAAAAACATTTAAACATTAGAAGCCTGTCTTACAACAGGAAAAACAACCCTTATAAGC
ATAAGACGGACTACGGCCATGCCGGCGTGACCGTAAAAAAACTGGTCACCGTGATTAAAAAGCACCACCG
ACAGCTCCTCGGTCATGTCCGGAGTCATAATGTAAGACTCGGTAAACACATCAGGTTGATTCATCGGTCA
GTGCTAAAAAGCGACCGAAATAGCCCGGGGGAATACATACCCGCAGGCGTAGAGACAACATTACAGCCCC
CATAGGAGGTATAACAAAATTAATAGGAGAGAAAAACACATAAACACCTGAAAAACCCTCCTGCCTAGGC
AAAATAGCACCCTCCCGCTCCAGAACAACATACAGCGCTTCACAGCGGCAGCCTAACAGTCAGCCTTACC
AGTAAAAAAGAAAACCTATTAAAAAAACACCACTCGACACGGCACCAGCTCAATCAGTCACAGTGTAAAA
AAGGGCCAAGTGCAGAGCGAGTATATATAGGACTAAAAAATGACGTAACGGTTAAAGTCCACAAAAAACA
CCCAGAAAACCGCACGCGAACCTACGCCCAGAAACGAAAGCCAAAAAACCCACAACTTCCTCAAATCGTC
ACTTCCGTTTTCCCACGTTACGTAACTTCCCATTTTAAGAAAACTACAATTCCCAACACATACAAGTTAC
TCCGCCCTAAAACCTACGTCACCCGCCCCGTTCCCACGCCCCGCGCCACGTCACAAACTCCACCCCCTCA
TTATCATATTGGCTTCAATCCAAAATAAGGTATATTATTGATGATNNNTTAATTAAGGATCCNNNCGGTG
TGAAATACCGCACAGATGCGTAAGGAGAAAATACCGCATCAGGCGCTCTTCCGCTTCCTCGCTCACTGAC
TCGCTGCGCTCGGTCGTTCGGCTGCGGCGAGCGGTATCAGCTCACTCAAAGGCGGTAATACGGTTATCCA
CAGAATCAGGGGATAACGCAGGAAAGAACATGTGAGCAAAAGGCCAGCAAAAGGCCAGGAACCGTAAAAA
GGCCGCGTTGCTGGCGTTTTTCCATAGGCTCCGCCCCCCTGACGAGCATCACAAAAATCGACGCTCAAGT
CAGAGGTGGCGAAACCCGACAGGACTATAAAGATACCAGGCGTTTCCCCCTGGAAGCTCCCTCGTGCGCT
CTCCTGTTCCGACCCTGCCGCTTACCGGATACCTGTCCGCCTTTCTCCCTTCGGGAAGCGTGGCGCTTTC
TCATAGCTCACGCTGTAGGTATCTCAGTTCGGTGTAGGTCGTTCGCTCCAAGCTGGGCTGTGTGCACGAA
CCCCCCGTTCAGCCCGACCGCTGCGCCTTATCCGGTAACTATCGTCTTGAGTCCAACCCGGTAAGACACG
ACTTATCGCCACTGGCAGCAGCCACTGGTAACAGGATTAGCAGAGCGAGGTATGTAGGCGGTGCTACAGA
GTTCTTGAAGTGGTGGCCTAACTACGGCTACACTAGAAGGACAGTATTTGGTATCTGCGCTCTGCTGAAG
CCAGTTACCTTCGGAAAAAGAGTTGGTAGCTCTTGATCCGGCAAACAAACCACCGCTGGTAGCGGTGGTT
TTTTTGTTTGCAAGCAGCAGATTACGCGCAGAAAAAAAGGATCTCAAGAAGATCCTTTGATCTTTTCTAC
GGGGTCTGACGCTCAGTGGAACGAAAACTCACGTTAAGGGATTTTGGTCATGAGATTATCAAAAAGGATC
TTCACCTAGATCCTTTTAAATTAAAAATGAAGTTTTAAATCAATCTAAAGTATATATGAGTAAACTTGGT
CTGACAGTTACCAATGCTTAATCAGTGAGGCACCTATCTCAGCGATCTGTCTATTTCGTTCATCCATAGT
TGCCTGACTCCCCGTCGTGTAGATAACTACGATACGGGAGGGCTTACCATCTGGCCCCAGTGCTGCAATG
ATACCGCGAGACCCACGCTCACCGGCTCCAGATTTATCAGCAATAAACCAGCCAGCCGGAAGGGCCGAGC
GCAGAAGTGGTCCTGCAACTTTATCCGCCTCCATCCAGTCTATTAATTGTTGCCGGGAAGCTAGAGTAAG
TAGTTCGCCAGTTAATAGTTTGCGCAACGTTGTTGNNNNAAAAAGGATCTTCACCTAGATCCTTTTCACG
TAGAAAGCCAGTCCGCAGAAACGGTGCTGACCCCGGATGAATGTCAGCTACTGGGCTATCTGGACAAGGG
AAAACGCAAGCGCAAAGAGAAAGCAGGTAGCTTGCAGTGGGCTTACATGGCGATAGCTAGACTGGGCGGT
TTTATGGACAGCAAGCGAACCGGAATTGCCAGCTGGGGCGCCCTCTGGTAAGGTTGGGAAGCCCTGCAAA
GTAAACTGGATGGCTTTCTCGCCGCCAAGGATCTGATGGCGCAGGGGATCAAGCTCTGATCAAGAGACAG
GATGAGGATCGTTTCGCATGATTGAACAAGATGGATTGCACGCAGGTTCTCCGGCCGCTTGGGTGGAGAG
GCTATTCGGCTATGACTGGGCACAACAGACAATCGGCTGCTCTGATGCCGCCGTGTTCCGGCTGTCAGCG
CAGGGGCGCCCGGTTCTTTTTGTCAAGACCGACCTGTCCGGTGCCCTGAATGAACTGCAAGACGAGGCAG
CGCGGCTATCGTGGCTGGCCACGACGGGCGTTCCTTGCGCAGCTGTGCTCGACGTTGTCACTGAAGCGGG
AAGGGACTGGCTGCTATTGGGCGAAGTGCCGGGGCAGGATCTCCTGTCATCTCACCTTGCTCCTGCCGAG
AAAGTATCCATCATGGCTGATGCAATGCGGCGGCTGCATACGCTTGATCCGGCTACCTGCCCATTCGACC
ACCAAGCGAAACATCGCATCGAGCGAGCACGTACTCGGATGGAAGCCGGTCTTGTCGATCAGGATGATCT
GGACGAAGAGCATCAGGGGCTCGCGCCAGCCGAACTGTTCGCCAGGCTCAAGGCGAGCATGCCCGACGGC
GAGGATCTCGTCGTGACCCATGGCGATGCCTGCTTGCCGAATATCATGGTGGAAAATGGCCGCTTTTCTG
GATTCATCGACTGTGGCCGGCTGGGTGTGGCGGACCGCTATCAGGACATAGCGTTGGCTACCCGTGATAT
TGCTGAAGAGCTTGGCGGCGAATGGGCTGACCGCTTCCTCGTGCTTTACGGTATCGCCGCTCCCGATTCG
CAGCGCATCGCCTTCTATCGCCTTCTTGACGAGTTCTTCTGAATTTTGTTAAAATTTTTGTTAAATCAGC
TCATTTTTTAACCAATAGGCCGAAATCGGCAACATCCCTTATAAATCAAAAGAATAGACCGCGATAGGGT
[37 nt withheld, positions 7841-7877]
AAAGAACGTGGACTCCAACGTCAAAGG
[64 nt withheld, positions 7905-7968]
CGGTCGAGGTGCCGTAAAGCT
[56 nt withheld, positions 7990-8045]
G
[95 nt withheld, positions 8047-8141]
GCGCTTAATGCGCCG
Features (pLannotate 1.2.2; 20 found; start..end, strand, type, name):
     24..105     +  repeat_region  ITR (fragment): inverted terminal repeat of human adenovirus serotype 5 inverted
    193..342     +  misc_signal    Ad5 Ψ: packaging signal for adenovirus serotype 5
    400..703     +  enhancer       CMV enhancer: human cytomegalovirus immediate early enhancer
    704..907     +  promoter       CMV promoter: human cytomegalovirus (CMV) immediate early promoter
    972..1688    +  CDS            EGFP: EGFP is a basic (constitutively fluorescent) green fluorescent protein published in 1996, derived from Aequorea victoria. It is reported to be a rapidly-maturing weak dimer with moderate acid sensitivity.
   1704..1760    +  CDS            Wasl (fragment): WASL_MOUSE - Experimental evidence at protein level: Swiss-Prot protein existence level 1. Regulates actin polymerization by stimulating the actin- nucleating activity of the Arp2/3 complex. Involved in various processes, such as mitosis and cytokinesis, via its role in the regulation of actin polymerization. Together with CDC42, involved in the extension and maintenance of the formation of thin, actin-rich surface projections called filopodia. In addition to its role in the cytoplasm, also plays a role in the nucleus by regulating gene transcription, probably by promoting nuclear actin polyme
   1805..1889    +  CDS            large T antigen (fragment): large T antigen from SV40 (simian virus 40)
   1912..2033    +  polyA_signal   SV40 poly(A) signal: SV40 polyadenylation signal
   2127..2546    +  CDS            IX: CAP9_ADE05 - Experimental evidence at protein level: Swiss-Prot protein existence level 1. Structural component of the virion that acts as a cement protein on the capsid exterior and forms triskelion structures consisting of three molecules that stabilize three hexon trimers at the center of each icosahedral facet and fixes the peripentonal hexons. Dispensable for assembly. During virus entry, recruits the anterograde motor kinesin-1 to the capsid docked at the nuclear pore complex thereby subjecting the docked capsid to a pulling force. The resulting tension leads to capsid disruption, disper
   2612..3946    -  CDS            IVa2: PKG1_ADE05 - Experimental evidence at protein level: Swiss-Prot protein existence level 1. Component of the packaging machinery which encapsidates the viral DNA into preformed capsids and transcriptional activator of the viral major late promoter (MLP). Binds, along with packaging proteins 2 and 3, to the specific packaging sequence on the left end of viral genomic DNA and displays ATPase activity thereby providing the power stroke of the packaging machinery. The activity of packaging protein IVa2 is stimulated by protein 33K which acts as a terminase. May be the protein that pumps DNA into th
   4314..4454    -  CDS            E4RF2_ADE02 (fragment): Protein predicted: Swiss-Prot protein existence level 4. From Human adenovirus C serotype 2 (HAdV-2) (Human adenovirus 2).
   4505..4681    -  CDS            E4RF1_ADE02 (fragment): Experimental evidence at protein level: Swiss-Prot protein existence level 1. May modulate tight-junctions functions of infected cells through interactions with PDZ proteins. E4 ORF1 has ben show for Adenovirus 9 to interact with protein involved in tight junction regulation. May play a role in mTOR activation by activating PI3- kinase, thus overriding cellular checkpoint for translation. From Human adenovirus C serotype 2 (HAdV-2) (Human adenovirus 2).
   4683..4871    -  CDS            E4RF1_ADE02 (fragment): Experimental evidence at protein level: Swiss-Prot protein existence level 1. May modulate tight-junctions functions of infected cells through interactions with PDZ proteins. E4 ORF1 has ben show for Adenovirus 9 to interact with protein involved in tight junction regulation. May play a role in mTOR activation by activating PI3- kinase, thus overriding cellular checkpoint for translation. From Human adenovirus C serotype 2 (HAdV-2) (Human adenovirus 2).
   5194..5295    -  repeat_region  ITR: inverted terminal repeat of human adenovirus serotype 5 inverted
   5316..5363    +  misc_feature   bom (fragment): basis of mobility region from pBR322
   5549..6137    -  rep_origin     ori: high-copy-number ColE1/pMB1/pBR322/pUC origin of replication
   6309..6615    -  CDS            bla(M) (fragment): β-lactamase lacking the signal sequence; bla(M); allows cytosolic expression of β-lactamase
   6647..6916    +  CDS            tnpA (fragment): TN5P_ECOLX - Also known as tnp. Experimental evidence at protein level: Swiss-Prot protein existence level 1. Mediates transposition of transposon Tn5 by a 'cut and paste' mechanism. First, the monomeric transposase binds the 19 bp inverted DNA repeats flanking the transposon. Then, dimerization of the DNA- bound transposase creates a synaptic DNA complex. After nicking of the first DNA strand, excision of the transposon proceeds through a series of intermediates. The transposase then mediates the insertion of the transposon at a new site by strand transfer. The activity of the wild- type tran
   6948..7742    +  CDS            NeoR/KanR: aminoglycoside phosphotransferase from Tn5; aph(3')-II (or nptII); confers resistance to neomycin, kanamycin, and G418 (Geneticin®)
   7752..8156    -  rep_origin     f1 ori (fragment) (sequence partly withheld): f1 bacteriophage origin of replication; arrow indicates direction of (+) strand synthesis
