[The description below was written by a language model from this plasmid's Addgene catalogue record and pLannotate feature annotations shown in this document.]
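Description:
pShuttle-CMV-EGFP-C is an adenoviral shuttle (transfer) plasmid built on the pShuttle-CMV backbone and used as the first step in making recombinant, replication-defective serotype 5 adenovirus. It is maintained in E. coli under kanamycin selection through a Tn5-derived NeoR/KanR gene and a ColE1/pBR322-type origin. The catalogue lists it as low copy, although the automated annotation labels the origin with a generic high-copy description. Partial β-lactamase, Tn5 transposase, bom and f1 ori annotations appear to be non-functional backbone remnants.

The payload is a CMV immediate-early enhancer/promoter driving EGFP fused at its C terminus to the C domain of bovine N-WASP (WASL), followed by an SV40 polyadenylation signal. The fusion was cloned between NotI and HindIII, and the BglII site in the backbone's multiple cloning site was removed by fill-in and religation. The listed 789 bp insert size evidently includes EGFP, since the feature table detects only a very short Wasl-matching segment just after the EGFP coding sequence. Upstream of the cassette lie the left Ad5 ITR and the Ψ packaging signal. Downstream are Ad5 sequences spanning the pIX and IVa2 genes, then an E4-region segment and the right ITR. In this type of shuttle system these viral stretches serve as homology arms for recombination with an adenoviral backbone plasmid, yielding a full-length genome that can be packaged in complementing cells.

N-WASP regulates actin polymerization by activating the Arp2/3 complex, and the associated publication examines Arp2/3 in neuronal growth cone translocation. The construct therefore fits viral delivery of a fluorescently marked N-WASP fragment to neurons, though the record does not state the fragment's exact experimental role.
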