Addgene plasmid #13887: pShuttle-CMV-EGFP-C
Depositing lab: Lorene Lanier. Depositing organization: Massachusetts Institute of Technology. Publication: Arp2/3 is a negative regulator of growth cone translocation. Strasser GA, Rahim NA, VanderWaal KE, Gertler FB, Lanier LM. Neuron. 2004 Jul 8. 43(1):81-94. 10.1016/j.neuron.2004.05.015 PubMed 15233919.
Backbone
  Vector backbone: pShuttle-CMV
  Backbone manufacturer: Stratagene
  Backbone size w/o insert (bp): 7500
  Vector type: Adenoviral
Growth in bacteria
  Bacterial resistance: Kanamycin, 50 μg/mL
  Growth temperature: 37°C
  Growth strain: DH5alpha
  Copy number: Low Copy
Gene/Insert
  Gene/Insert name: C domain of N-WASP (alt names: EGFP-C; WASL)
  Species: B. taurus (bovine)
  Insert size (bp): 789
  Mutation: The BglII site in the MCS of pShuttle-CMV was filled and the vector was religated in order to remove this BglII site.
  GenBank ID: NM_174219
  Entrez Gene: WASL (a.k.a. BOS_4408)
  Tag / fusion protein: EGFP (N terminal on insert)
  Cloning method: Restriction Enzyme; 5′ cloning site NotI (not destroyed); 3′ cloning site HinDIII (not destroyed)
  Sequencing primers: 5′ GGCACCAAAATCAACGGGACTTTCC
Resource information
  A portion of this plasmid was derived from a plasmid made by: The original full length N-WASP gene clone was given to me by Dr. Laura Machesky School of Biosciences The University of Birmingham Edgbaston Birmingham B15 2TT UK
Terms and licenses: Academic/Nonprofit Terms; Industry Terms: Not Available to Industry
How to cite: pShuttle-CMV-EGFP-C was a gift from Lorene Lanier (Addgene plasmid # 13887 ; http://n2t.net/addgene:13887 ; RRID:Addgene_13887)
