>Addgene plasmid #13887 | pShuttle-CMV-EGFP-C | addgene partial sequence | sequence record 20110 | EGFP-C 5'-CATGGTCCTGCTGGAGTTCGTG-3'
TGGACGAGCTGTACAAGTCCGGACTCAGATCTGTAGGTGCATTAATGGAAGTGATGCAGAAGAGGAGCAA
AGCCATTCATTCTTCAGACTGAAGCTTCTAGATAAGATATCCGATCCACCGGATCTAGATAACTGATCAT
AATCAGCCATACCACATTTGTAGAGGTTTTACTTGCTTTAAAAAACCTCCCACACCTCCCCCTGAACCTG
AAACATAAAATGAATGCAATTGTTGTTGTTAACTTGTTTATTGCAGCTTATAATGGTTACAAATAAAGCA
ATAGCATCACAAATTTCACAAATAAAGCATTTTTTTCACTGCATTCTAGTTGTGGTTTGTCCAAACTCAT
CAATGTATCTTAACGCGGATCTGGGCGTGGTTAAGGGTGGGAAAGAATATATAAGGTGGGGGTCTTATGT
AGTTTTGTATCTGTTTTGCAGCAGCCGCCGCCGCCATGAGCACCAACTCGTTTGATGGAAGCATTGTGAG
CTCATATTTGACAACGCGCATGCCCCCATGGGCCGGGGTGCGTCAGAATGTGATGGGCTCCAGCATTGAT
GGTCGCCCCGTCCTGCCCGCAAACTCTACTACCTTGACCTACGAGACCGTGTCTGGAACGCCGTTGGAGA
CTGCAGCCTCCGCCGCCGCTTCAGCCGCTGCAGCCACCGCCCGCGGGATTGTGACTGACTTTGCTTTCCT
GAGCCCGCTTGCAAGCAGTGCAGCTTCCCGTTCATCCGCCCGCGATGACAAGTTGACGGCTCTTTTGGCA
CAATTGGATTCTTTGACCCGGGAACTTAATGTCGTTTCTCAGCAGCTGTTGGATCTGCGCCAGCAGGTTT
CTGCCCTGAAGGCTTCCTCCCCTCCCAATGCGGTTTAAAACATAAATAAAAAACCAGACTCTGTTTGGAT
TTGGATCAAGCAAGTG
